>Addgene plasmid #80769 | peSpCas9(1.1)-2×sgRNA (IFT88, donor) | addgene partial sequence | sequence record 173924 | Addgene Partial NGS Result
CCTATAAAAAGCGAAGCGCGCGGCGGGCGGGAGTCGCTGCGCGCTGCCTTCGCCCCGTGCCCCGCTCCGC
CGCCGCCTCGCGCCGCCCGCCCCGGCTCTGACTGACCGCGTTACTCCCACAGGTGAGCGGGCGGGACGGC
CCTTCTCCTCCGGGCTGTAATTAGCTGAGCAAGAGGTAAGGGTTTAAGGGATGGTTGGTTGGTGGGGTAT
TAATGTTTAATTACCTGGAGCACCTGCCTGAAATCACTTTTTTTCAGGTTGGACCGGTGCCACCATGGAC
TATAAGGACCACGACGGAGACTACAAGGATCATGATATTGATTACAAAGACGATGACGATAAGATGGCCC
CAAAGAAGAAGCGGAAGGTCGGTATCCACGGAGTCCCAGCAGCCGACAAGAAGTACAGCATCGGCCTGGA
CATCGGCACCAACTCTGTGGGCTGGGCCGTGATCACCGACGAGTACAAGGTGCCCAGCAAGAAATTCAAG
GTGCTGGGCAACACCGACCGGCACAGCATCAAGAAGAACCTGATCGGAGCCCTGCTGTTCGACAGCGGCG
AAACAGCCGAGGCCACCCGGCTGAAGAGAACCGCCAGAAGAAGATACACCAGACGGAAGAACCGGATCTG
CTATCTGCAAGAGATCTTCAGCAACGAGATGGCCAAGGTGGACGACAGCTTCTTCCACAGACTGGAAGAG
TCCTTCCTGGTGGAAGAGGATAAGAAGCACGAGCGGCACCCCATCTTCGGCAACATCGTGGACGAGGTGG
CCTACCACGAGAAGTACCCCACCATCTACCACCTGAGAAAGAAACTGGTGGACAGCACCGACAAGGCCGA
CCTGCGGCTGATCTATCTGGCCCTGGCCCACATGATCAAGTTCCGGGGCCACTTCCTGATCGAGGGCGAC
CTGAACCCCGACAACAGCGACGTGGACAAGCTGTTCATCCAGCTGGTGCAGACCTACAACCAGCTGTTCG
AGGAAAACCCCATCAACGCCAGCGGCGTGGACGCCAAGGCCATCCTGTCTGCCAGACTGAGCAAGAGCAG
ACGGCTGGAAAATCTGATCGCCCAGCTGCCCGGCGAGAAGAAGAATGGCCTGTTCGGAAACCTGATTGCC
CTGAGCCTGGGCCTGACCCCCAACTTCAAGAGCAACTTCGACCTGGCCGAGGATGCCAAACTGCAGCTGA
GCAAGGACACCTACGACGACGACCTGGACAACCTGCTGGCCCAGATCGGCGACCAGTACGCCGACCTGTT
TCTGGCCGCCAAGAACCTGTCCGACGCCATCCTGCTGAGCGACATCCTGAGAGTGAACACCGAGATCACC
AAGGCCCCCCTGAGCGCCTCTATGATCAAGAGATACGACGAGCACCACCAGGACCTGACCCTGCTGAAAG
CTCTCGTGCGGCAGCAGCTGCCTGAGAAGTACAAAGAGATTTTCTTCGACCAGAGCAAGAACGGCTACGC
CGGCTACATTGACGGCGGAGCCAGCCAGGAAGAGTTCTACAAGTTCATCAAGCCCATCCTGGAAAAGATG
GACGGCACCGAGGAACTGCTCGTGAAGCTGAACAGAGAGGACCTGCTGCGGAAGCAGCGGACCTTCGACA
ACGGCAGCATCCCCCACCAGATCCACCTGGGAGAGCTGCACGCCATTCTGCGGCGGCAGGAAGATTTTTA
CCCATTCCTGAAGGACAACCGGGAAAAGATCGAGAAGATCCTGACCTTCCGCATCCCCTACTACGTGGGC
CCTCTGGCCAGGGGAAACAGCAGATTCGCCTGGATGACCAGAAAGAGCGAGGAAACCATCACCCCCTGGA
ACTTCGAGGAAGTGGTGGACAAGGGCGCTTCCGCCCAGAGCTTCATCGAGCGGATGACCAACTTCGATAA
GAACCTGCCCAACGAGAAGGTGCTGCCCAAGCACAGCCTGCTGTACGAGTACTTCACCGTGTATAACGAG
CTGACCAAAGTGAAATACGTGACCGAGGGAATGAGAAAGCCCGCCTTCCTGAGCGGCGAGCAGAAAAAGG
CCATCGTGGACCTGCTGTTCAAGACCAACCGGAAAGTGACCGTGAAGCAGCTGAAAGAGGACTACTTCAA
GAAAATCGAGTGCTTCGACTCCGTGGAAATCTCCGGCGTGGAAGATCGGTTCAACGCCTCCCTGGGCACA
TACCACGATCTGCTGAAAATTATCAAGGACAAGGACTTCCTGGACAATGAGGAAAACGAGGACATTCTGG
AAGATATCGTGCTGACCCTGACACTGTTTGAGGACAGAGAGATGATCGAGGAACGGCTGAAAACCTATGC
CCACCTGTTCGACGACAAAGTGATGAAGCAGCTGAAGCGGCGGAGATACACCGGCTGGGGCAGGCTGAGC
CGGAAGCTGATCAACGGCATCCGGGACAAGCAGTCCGGCAAGACAATCCTGGATTTCCTGAAGTCCGACG
GCTTCGCCAACAGAAACTTCATGCAGCTGATCCACGACGACAGCCTGACCTTTAAAGAGGACATCCAGAA
AGCCCAGGTGTCCGGCCAGGGCGATAGCCTGCACGAGCACATTGCCAATCTGGCCGGCAGCCCCGCCATT
AAGAAGGGCATCCTGCAGACAGTGAAGGTGGTGGACGAGCTCGTGAAAGTGATGGGCCGGCACAAGCCCG
AGAACATCGTGATCGAAATGGCCAGAGAGAACCAGACCACCCAGAAGGGACAGAAGAACAGCCGCGAGAG
AATGAAGCGGATCGAAGAGGGCATCAAAGAGCTGGGCAGCCAGATCCTGAAAGAACACCCCGTGGAAAAC
ACCCAGCTGCAGAACGAGAAGCTGTACCTGTACTACCTGCAGAATGGGCGGGATATGTACGTGGACCAGG
AACTGGACATCAACCGGCTGTCCGACTACGATGTGGACCATATCGTGCCTCAGAGCTTTCTGGCCGACGA
CTCCATCGACAACAAGGTGCTGACCAGAAGCGACAAGAACCGGGGCAAGAGCGACAACGTGCCCTCCGAA
GAGGTCGTGAAGAAGATGAAGAACTACTGGCGGCAGCTGCTGAACGCCAAGCTGATTACCCAGAGAAAGT
TCGACAATCTGACCAAGGCCGAGAGAGGCGGCCTGAGCGAACTGGATAAGGCCGGCTTCATCAAGAGACA
GCTGGTGGAAACCCGGCAGATCACAAAGCACGTGGCACAGATCCTGGACTCCCGGATGAACACTAAGTAC
GACGAGAATGACAAGCTGATCCGGGAAGTGAAAGTGATCACCCTGAAGTCCAAGCTGGTGTCCGATTTCC
GGAAGGATTTCCAGTTTTACAAAGTGCGCGAGATCAACAACTACCACCACGCCCACGACGCCTACCTGAA
CGCCGTCGTGGGAACCGCCCTGATCAAAAAGTACCCTGCGCTGGAAAGCGAGTTCGTGTACGGCGACTAC
AAGGTGTACGACGTGCGGAAGATGATCGCCAAGAGCGAGCAGGAAATCGGCAAGGCTACCGCCAAGTACT
TCTTCTACAGCAACATCATGAACTTTTTCAAGACCGAGATTACCCTGGCCAACGGCGAGATCCGGAAGGC
GCCTCTGATCGAGACAAACGGCGAAACCGGGGAGATCGTGTGGGATAAGGGCCGGGATTTTGCCACCGTG
CGGAAAGTGCTGAGCATGCCCCAAGTGAATATCGTGAAAAAGACCGAGGTGCAGACAGGCGGCTTCAGCA
AAGAGTCTATCCTGCCCAAGAGGAACAGCGATAAGCTGATCGCCAGAAAGAAGGACTGGGACCCTAAGAA
GTACGGCGGCTTCGACAGCCCCACCGTGGCCTATTCTGTGCTGGTGGTGGCCAAAGTGGAAAAGGGCAAG
TCCAAGAAACTGAAGAGTGTGAAAGAGCTGCTGGGGATCACCATCATGGAAAGAAGCAGCTTCGAGAAGA
ATCCCATCGACTTTCTGGAAGCCAAGGGCTACAAAGAAGTGAAAAAGGACCTGATCATCAAGCTGCCTAA
GTACTCCCTGTTCGAGCTGGAAAACGGCCGGAAGAGAATGCTGGCCTCTGCCGGCGAACTGCAGAAGGGA
AACGAACTGGCCCTGCCCTCCAAATATGTGAACTTCCTGTACCTGGCCAGCCACTATGAGAAGCTGAAGG
GCTCCCCCGAGGATAATGAGCAGAAACAGCTGTTTGTGGAACAGCACAAGCACTACCTGGACGAGATCAT
CGAGCAGATCAGCGAGTTCTCCAAGAGAGTGATCCTGGCCGACGCTAATCTGGACAAAGTGCTGTCCGCC
TACAACAAGCACCGGGATAAGCCCATCAGAGAGCAGGCCGAGAATATCATCCACCTGTTTACCCTGACCA
ATCTGGGAGCCCCTGCCGCCTTCAAGTACTTTGACACCACCATCGACCGGAAGAGGTACACCAGCACCAA
AGAGGTGCTGGACGCCACCCTGATCCACCAGAGCATCACCGGCCTGTACGAGACACGGATCGACCTGTCT
CAGCTGGGAGGCGACAAAAGGCCGGCGGCCACGAAAAAGGCCGGCCAGGCAAAAAAGAAAAAGTAAGAAT
TCCTAGAGCTCGCTGATCAGCCTCGACTGTGCCTTCTAGTTGCCAGCCATCTGTTGTTTGCCCCTCCCCC
GTGCCTTCCTTGACCCTGGAAGGTGCCACTCCCACTGTCCTTTCCTAATAAAATGAGGAAATTGCATCGC
ATTGTCTGAGTAGGTGTCATTCTATTCTGGGGGGTGGGGTGGGGCAGGACAGCAAGGGGGAGGATTGGGA
AGAGAATAGCAGGCATGCTGGGGAGCGGCCGCAGGAACCCCTAGTGATGGAGTTGGCCACTCCCTCTCTG
CGCGCTCGCTCGCTCACTGAGGCCGGGCGACCAAAGGTCGCCCGACGCCCGGGCTTTGCCCGGGCGGCCT
CAGTGAGCGAGCGAGCGCGCAGCTGCCTGCAGGGGCGCCTGATGCGGTATTTTCTCCTTACGCATCTGTG
CGGTATTTCACACCGCATA
[95 nt withheld, positions 4990-5084]
T
[46 nt withheld, positions 5086-5131]
C
[141 nt withheld, positions 5133-5273]
CCTTTGACGTTGGAGTCCACGTTCTTT
[37 nt withheld, positions 5301-5337]
ACTCTATCTCGGGCTATTCTTTTGATTTATAAGGGATTTTGCCGATTTCGGTCTATTGGTTAAAAAATGA
GCTGATTTAACAAAAATTTAACGCGAATTTTAACAAAATATTAACGTTTACAATTTTATGGTGCACTCTC
AGTACAATCTGCTCTGATGCCGCATAGTTAAGCCAGCCCCGACACCCGCCAACACCCGCTGACGCGCCCT
GACGGGCTTGTCTGCTCCCGGCATCCGCTTACAGACAAGCTGTGACCGTCTCCGGGAGCTGCATGTGTCA
GAGGTTTTCACCGTCATCACCGAAACGCGCGAGACGAAAGGGCCTCGTGATACGCCTATTTTTATAGGTT
AATGTCATGATAATAATGGTTTCTTAGACGTCAGGTGGCACTTTTCGGGGAAATGTGCGCGGAACCCCTA
TTTGTTTATTTTTCTAAATACATTCAAATATGTATCCGCTCATGAGACAATAACCCTGATAAATGCTTCA
ATAATATTGAAAAAGGAAGAGTATGAGTATTCAACATTTCCGTGTCGCCCTTATTCCCTTTTTTGCGGCA
TTTTGCCTTCCTGTTTTTGCTCACCCAGAAACGCTGGTGAAAGTAAAAGATGCTGAAGATCAGTTGGGTG
CACGAGTGGGTTACATCGAACTGGATCTCAACAGCGGTAAGATCCTTGAGAGTTTTCGCCCCGAAGAACG
TTTTCCAATGATGAGCACTTTTAAAGTTCTGCTATGTGGCGCGGTATTATCCCGTATTGACGCCGGGCAA
GAGCAACTCGGTCGCCGCATACACTATTCTCAGAATGACTTGGTTGAGTACTCACCAGTCACAGAAAAGC
ATCTTACGGATGGCATGACAGTAAGAGAATTATGCAGTGCTGCCATAACCATGAGTGATAACACTGCGGC
CAACTTACTTCTGACAACGATCGGAGGACCGAAGGAGCTAACCGCTTTTTTGCACAACATGGGGGATCAT
GTAACTCGCCTTGATCGTTGGGAACCGGAGCTGAATGAAGCCATACCAAACGACGAGCGTGACACCACGA
TGCCTGTAGCAATGGCAACAACGTTGCGCAAACTATTAACTGGCGAACTACTTACTCTAGCTTCCCGGCA
ACAATTAATAGACTGGATGGAGGCGGATAAAGTTGCAGGACCACTTCTGCGCTCGGCCCTTCCGGCTGGC
TGGTTTATTGCTGATAAATCTGGAGCCGGTGAGCGTGGAAGCCGCGGTATCATTGCAGCACTGGGGCCAG
ATGGTAAGCCCTCCCGTATCGTAGTTATCTACACGACGGGGAGTCAGGCAACTATGGATGAACGAAATAG
ACAGATCGCTGAGATAGGTGCCTCACTGATTAAGCATTGGTAACTGTCAGACCAAGTTTACTCATATATA
CTTTAGATTGATTTAAAACTTCATTTTTAATTTAAAAGGATCTAGGTGAAGATCCTTTTTGATAATCTCA
TGACCAAAATCCCTTAACGTGAGTTTTCGTTCCACTGAGCGTCAGACCCCGTAGAAAAGATCAAAGGATC
TTCTTGAGATCCTTTTTTTCTGCGCGTAATCTGCTGCTTGCAAACAAAAAAACCACCGCTACCAGCGGTG
GTTTGTTTGCCGGATCAAGAGCTACCAACTCTTTTTCCGAAGGTAACTGGCTTCAGCAGAGCGCAGATAC
CAAATACTGTTCTTCTAGTGTAGCCGTAGTTAGGCCACCACTTCAAGAACTCTGTAGCACCGCCTACATA
CCTCGCTCTGCTAATCCTGTTACCAGTGGCTGCTGCCAGTGGCGATAAGTCGTGTCTTACCGGGTTGGAC
TCAAGACGATAGTTACCGGATAAGGCGCAGCGGTCGGGCTGAACGGGGGGTTCGTGCACACAGCCCAGCT
TGGAGCGAACGACCTACACCGAACTGAGATACCTACAGCGTGAGCTATGAGAAAGCGCCACGCTTCCCGA
AGGGAGAAAGGCGGACAGGTATCCGGTAAGCGGCAGGGTCGGAACAGGAGAGCGCACGAGGGAGCTTCCA
GGGGGAAACGCCTGGTATCTTTATAGTCCTGTCGGGTTTCGCCACCTCTGACTTGAGCGTCGATTTTTGT
GATGCTCGTCAGGGGGGCGGAGCCTATGGAAAAACGCCAGCAACGCGGCCTTTTTACGGTTCCTGGCCTT
TTGCTGGCCTTTTGCTCACATGTGAGGGCCTATTTCCCATGATTCCTTCATATTTGCATATACGATACAA
GGCTGTTAGAGAGATAATTGGAATTAATTTGACTGTAAACACAAAGATATTAGTACAAAATACGTGACGT
AGAAAGTAATAATTTCTTGGGTAGTTTGCAGTTTTAAAATTATGTTTTAAAATGGACTATCATATGCTTA
CCGTAACTTGAAAGTATTTCGATTTCTTGGCTTTATATATCTTGTGGAAAGGACGAAACACCGGGCCCCT
TGACTGACTAAGGTTTTAGAGCTAGAAATAGCAAGTTAAAATAAGGCTAGTCCGTTATCAACTTGAAAAA
GTGGCACCGAGTCGGTGCTTTTTTGTTTTAGAGCTAGAAATAGCAAGTTAAAATAAGGCTAGTCCGTTTT
TAGCGCGTGCGCCAATTCTGCAGACAAATGGCTCTAGAGAGGGCCTATTTCCCATGATTCCTTCATATTT
GCATATACGATACAAGGCTGTTAGAGAGATAATTGGAATTAATTTGACTGTAAACACAAAGATATTAGTA
CAAAATACGTGACGTAGAAAGTAATAATTTCTTGGGTAGTTTGCAGTTTTAAAATTATGTTTTAAAATGG
ACTATCATATGCTTACCGTAACTTGAAAGTATTTCGATTTCTTGGCTTTATATATCTTGTGGAAAGGACG
AAACACCGCATCGTACGCGTACGTGTTGTTTTAGAGCTAGAAATAGCAAGTTAAAATAAGGCTAGTCCGT
TATCAACTTGAAAAAGTGGCACCGAGTCGGTGCTTTTTTGTTTTAGAGCTAGAAATAGCAAGTTAAAATA
AGGCTAGTCCGTTTTTAGCGCGTGCGCCAATTCTGCAGACAAATGGCGGTACCCGTTACATAACTTACGG
TAAATGGCCCGCCTGGCTGACCGCCCAACGACCCCCGCCCATTGACGTCAATAGTAACGCCAATAGGGAC
TTTCCATTGACGTCAATGGGTGGAGTATTTACGGTAAACTGCCCACTTGGCAGTACATCAAGTGTATCAT
ATGCCAAGTACGCCCCCTATTGACGTCAATGACGGTAAATGGCCCGCCTGGCATTGTGCCCAGTACATGA
CCTTATGGGACTTTCCTACTTGGCAGTACATCTACGTATTAGTCATCGCTATTACCATGGTCGAGGTGAG
CCCCACGTTCTGCTTCACTCTCCCCATCTCCCCCCCCTCCCCACCCCCAATTTTGTATTTATTTATTTTT
TAATTATTTTGTGCAGCGATGGGGG
