[The description below was written by a language model from this plasmid's Addgene catalogue record.]
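Description:
peSpCas9(1.1)-2×sgRNA (IFT88, donor) is an all-in-one mammalian CRISPR expression plasmid of about 8.9 kb that supplies the enhanced-specificity Streptococcus pyogenes Cas9 variant eSpCas9(1.1) together with two single-guide RNA cassettes. It derives from the corresponding "empty, donor" backbone, in which the first sgRNA cassette is left open for a user-chosen target. Here a 20-nt guide against human IFT88 (gRNA#1) was cloned into that position through BbsI sites that were destroyed in the process. The plasmid is maintained at high copy in E. coli under ampicillin selection. The record gives no feature table, so the promoters driving Cas9 and the two sgRNAs, the origin of replication, and any tags or nuclear localization signals on Cas9 are not stated. No mammalian selection marker is recorded for this plasmid either.

The two guides work together in a homology-independent knock-in strategy. The first directs Cas9 to cut the IFT88 locus in the human genome, while the second, already present in the backbone, cuts a companion plasmid, pDonor-tBFP-NLS-Neo (Universal). Simultaneous cleavage of the genomic target and the co-transfected donor linearizes the donor and allows it to be captured at the chromosomal break by end joining, without gene-specific homology arms. As the donor's name indicates, it carries a nuclear-targeted tBFP reporter and a neomycin resistance marker, so insertion should both disrupt IFT88 and mark the edited cells. IFT88 encodes an intraflagellar transport protein, and the construct belongs to a method for targeted disruption of cilia-related genes in human cells.
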