Addgene plasmid #80769: peSpCas9(1.1)-2×sgRNA (IFT88, donor)
Purpose: Expresses eSpCas9(1.1) and two sgRNAs. The first gRNA targets human IFT88 and the second gRNA targets a pDonor-tBFP-NLS-Neo (Universal).
Depositing lab: Kazuhisa Nakayama. Depositing organization: Kyoto University, Graduate School of Pharmaceutical Sciences. Publication: Practical method for targeted disruption of cilia-related genes by using CRISPR/Cas9-mediated homology-independent knock-in system. Katoh Y, Michisaka S, Nozaki S, Funabashi T, Hirano T, Takei R, Nakayama K. Mol Biol Cell. 2017 Feb 8. pii: mbc.E17-01-0051. doi: 10.1091/mbc.E17-01-0051. PubMed 28179459.
Backbone
  Vector backbone: peSpCas9(1.1)-2×sgRNA (empty, donor)
  Backbone manufacturer: Kazuhisa Nakayama Lab. (Addgene plasmid #80768)
  Backbone size w/o insert (bp): 8935
  Total vector size (bp): 8937
  Modifications to backbone: human IFT88 gRNA#1 sequence was inserted in the first sgRNA expression cassette in the plasmid.
  Vector type: Mammalian Expression, CRISPR
Growth in bacteria
  Bacterial resistance: Ampicillin, 100 μg/mL
  Growth temperature: 37°C
  Growth strain: DH5alpha
  Copy number: High Copy
Gene/Insert
  Gene/Insert name: IFT88 gRNA#1
  gRNA/shRNA sequence: GGGCCCCTTGACTGACTAAG
  Species: H. sapiens (human)
  GenBank ID: NM_175605
  Entrez Gene: IFT88 (a.k.a. D13S1056E, DAF19, TG737, TTC10, hTg737)
  Cloning method: Restriction Enzyme; 5′ cloning site BbsI (destroyed during cloning); 3′ cloning site BbsI (destroyed during cloning)
  Sequencing primers: 5′ GCTGGCCTTTTGCTCACATGTG
Terms and licenses: Academic/Nonprofit Terms; Industry Terms: Not Available to Industry
How to cite: peSpCas9(1.1)-2×sgRNA (IFT88, donor) was a gift from Kazuhisa Nakayama (Addgene plasmid # 80769 ; http://n2t.net/addgene:80769 ; RRID:Addgene_80769)
